>Addgene plasmid #234294 | 8522-E09 | addgene full sequence | sequence record 468884 | Addgene NGS Result
CTTTCCTGCGTTATCCCCTGATTCTGTGGATAACCGTATTACCGCCTTTGAGTGAGCTGATACCGCTCGC
CGCAGCCGAACGACCGAGCGCAGCGAGTCAGTGAGCGAGGAAGCGGAAGAGCGCCCAATACGCAAACCGC
CTCTCCCCGCGCGTTGGCCGATTCATTAATGCAGCTGGCACGACAGGTTTCCCGACTGGAAAGCGGGCAG
TGAGCGCAACGCAATTAATACGCGTACCGCTAGCCAGGAAGAGTTTGTAGAAACGCAAAAAGGCCATCCG
TCAGGATGGCCTTCTGCTTAGTTTGATGCCTGGCAGTTTATGGCGGGCGTCCTGCCCGCCACCCTCCGGG
CCGTTGCTTCACAACGTTCAAATCCGCTCCCGGCGGATTTGTCCTACTCAGGAGAGCGTTCACCGACAAA
CAACAGATAAAACGAAAGGCCCAGTCTTCCGACTGAGCCTTTCGTTTTATTTGATGCCTGGCAGTTCCCT
ACTCTCGCGTTAACGCTAGCATGGATGTTTTCCCAGTCACGACGTTGTAAAACGACGGCCAGTCTTAAGC
TCGGGCCCCAAATAATGATTTTATTTTGACTGATAGTGACCTGTTCGTTGCAACAAATTGATGAGCAATG
CTTTTTTATAATGCCAACTTTGTACAAAAAAGTTGGCGAAAACCTGTACTTCCAAGGCACCATGAATGTG
ACAAGTTTATTTTCCTTTACAAGTCCAGCTGTGAAGAGACTTCTTGGGTGGAAACAGGGCGATGAAGAAG
AAAAATGGGCAGAGAAAGCTGTTGATGCTTTGGTGAAAAAACTGAAGAAAAAGAAAGGTGCCATGGAGGA
ACTGGAAAAGGCCTTGAGCTGCCCAGGGCAACCGAGTAACTGTGTCACCATTCCCCGCTCTCTGGATGGC
AGGCTGCAAGTCTCCCACCGGAAGGGACTGCCTCATGTCATTTACTGCCGTGTGTGGCGCTGGCCCGATC
TTCAGAGCCACCATGAACTAAAACCACTGGAATGCTGTGAGTTTCCTTTTGGTTCCAAGCAGAAGGAGGT
CTGCATCAATCCCTACCACTATAAGAGAGTAGAAAGCCCTGTACTTCCTCCTGTGCTGGTTCCAAGACAC
AGCGAATATAATCCTCAGCACAGCCTCTTAGCTCAGTTCCGTAACTTAGGACAAAATGAGCCTCACATGC
CACTCAACGCCACTTTTCCAGATTCTTTCCAGCAACCCAACAGCCACCCGTTTCCTCACTCTCCCAATAG
CAGTTACCCAAACTCTCCTGGGAGCAGCAGCAGCACCTACCCTCACTCTCCCACCAGCTCAGACCCAGGA
AGCCCTTTCCAGATGCCAGCTGATACGCCCCCACCTGCTTACCTGCCTCCTGAAGACCCCATGACCCAGG
ATGGCTCTCAGCCGATGGACACAAACATGATGGCGCCTCCCCTGCCCTCAGAAATCAACAGAGGAGATGT
TCAGGCGGTTGCTTATGAGGAACCAAAACACTGGTGCTCTATTGTCTACTATGAGCTCAACAATCGTGTG
GGTGAAGCGTTCCATGCCTCCTCCACAAGTGTGTTGGTGGATGGTTTCACTGATCCTTCCAACAATAAGA
ACCGTTTCTGCCTTGGGCTGCTCTCCAATGTTAACCGGAATTCCACTATTGAAAACACCAGGCGGCATAT
TGGAAAAGGAGTTCATCTTTATTATGTTGGAGGGGAGGTGTATGCCGAATGCCTTAGTGACAGTAGCATC
TTTGTGCAAAGTCGGAACTGCAACTACCATCATGGATTTCATCCTACTACTGTTTGCAAGATCCCTAGTG
GGTGTAGTCTGAAAATTTTTAACAACCAAGAATTTGCTCAGTTATTGGCACAGTCTGTGAACCATGGATT
TGAGACAGTCTATGAGCTTACAAAAATGTGTACTATACGTATGAGCTTTGTGAAGGGCTGGGGAGCAGAA
TACCACCGCCAGGATGTTACTAGCACCCCCTGCTGGATTGAGATACATCTGCACGGCCCCCTCCAGTGGC
TGGATAAAGTTCTTACTCAAATGGGTTCACCTCATAATCCTATTGCAGCTGTAGCTTAATCAACTTTCTT
GTACAAAGTTGGCATTATAAGAAAGCATTGCTTATCAATTTGTTGCAACGAACAGGTCACTATCAGTCAA
AATAAAATCATTATTTGCCATCCAGCTGATATCCCCTATAGTGAGTCGTATTACATGGTCATAGCTGTTT
CCTGGCAGCTCTGGCCCGTGTCTCAAAATCTCTGATGTTACATTGCACAAGATAAAAATATATCATCATG
CCTCCTCTAGACCAGCCAGGACAGAAATGCCTCGACTTCGCTGCTACCCAAGGTTGCCGGGTGACGCACA
CCGTGGAAACGGATGAAGGCACGAACCCAGTGGACATAAGCCTGTTCGGTTCGTAAGCTGTAATGCAAGT
AGCGTATGCGCTCACGCAACTGGTCCAGAACCTTGACCGAACGCAGCGGTGGTAACGGCGCAGTGGCGGT
TTTCATGGCTTGTTATGACTGTTTTTTTGGGGTACAGTCTATGCCTCGGGCATCCAAGCAGCAAGCGCGT
TACGCCGTGGGTCGATGTTTGATGTTATGGAGCAGCAACGATGTTACGCAGCAGGGCAGTCGCCCTAAAA
CAAAGTTAAACATTATGAGGGAAGCGGTGATCGCCGAAGTATCGACTCAACTATCAGAGGTAGTTGGCGT
CATCGAGCGCCATCTCGAACCGACGTTGCTGGCCGTACATTTGTACGGCTCCGCAGTGGATGGCGGCCTG
AAGCCACACAGTGATATTGATTTGCTGGTTACGGTGACCGTAAGGCTTGATGAAACAACGCGGCGAGCTT
TGATCAACGACCTTTTGGAAACTTCGGCTTCCCCTGGAGAGAGCGAGATTCTCCGCGCTGTAGAAGTCAC
CATTGTTGTGCACGACGACATCATTCCGTGGCGTTATCCAGCTAAGCGCGAACTGCAATTTGGAGAATGG
CAGCGCAATGACATTCTTGCAGGTATCTTCGAGCCAGCCACGATCGACATTGATCTGGCTATCTTGCTGA
CAAAAGCAAGAGAACATAGCGTTGCCTTGGTAGGTCCAGCGGCGGAGGAACTCTTTGATCCGGTTCCTGA
ACAGGATCTATTTGAGGCGCTAAATGAAACCTTAACGCTATGGAACTCGCCGCCCGACTGGGCTGGCGAT
GAGCGAAATGTAGTGCTTACGTTGTCCCGCATTTGGTACAGCGCAGTAACCGGCAAAATCGCGCCGAAGG
ATGTCGCTGCCGACTGGGCAATGGAGCGCCTGCCGGCCCAGTATCAGCCCGTCATACTTGAAGCTAGACA
GGCTTATCTTGGACAAGAAGAAGATCGCTTGGCCTCGCGCGCAGATCAGTTGGAAGAATTTGTCCACTAC
GTGAAAGGCGAGATCACCAAGGTAGTCGGCAAATAACCCTCGACTCTAGAGGATCCCCGGGTACCGAGCT
CGAATTCCGTGATAGGTGGGCTGCCCTTCCTGGTTGGCTTGGTTTCATCAGCCATCCGCTTGCCCTCATC
TGTTACGCCGGCGGTAGCCGGCCAGCCTCGCAGAGCAGGATTCCCGTTGAGCACCGCCAGGTGCGAATAA
GGGACAGTGAAGAAGGAACACCCGCTCGCGGGTGGGCCTACTTCACCTATCCTGCCCGGCTGACGCCGTT
GGATACACCAAGGAAAGTCTACACGAACCCTTTGGCAAAATCCTGTATATCGTGCGAAAAAGGATGGATA
TACCGAAAAAATCGCTATAATGACCCCGAAGCAGGGTTATGCAGCGGAAAACGGAATTCGAGCTCGGTAC
CCGGGGATCCTCTAGAGTCGAGCCACCCATGACCAAAATCCCTTAACGTGAGTTACGCGTCGTTCCACTG
AGCGTCAGACCCCGTAGAAAAGATCAAAGGATCTTCTTGAGATCCTTTTTTTCTGCGCGTAATCTGCTGC
TTGCAAACAAAAAAACCACCGCTACCAGCGGTGGTTTGTTTGCCGGATCAAGAGCTACCAACTCTTTTTC
CGAAGGTAACTGGCTTCAGCAGAGCGCAGATACCAAATACTGTTCTTCTAGTGTAGCCGTAGTTAGGCCA
CCACTTCAAGAACTCTGTAGCACCGCCTACATACCTCGCTCTGCTAATCCTGTTACCAGTGGCTGCTGCC
AGTGGCGATAAGTCGTGTCTTACCGGGTTGGACTCAAGACGATAGTTACCGGATAAGGCGCAGCGGTCGG
GCTGAACGGGGGGTTCGTGCACACAGCCCAGCTTGGAGCGAACGACCTACACCGAACTGAGATACCTACA
GCGTGAGCTATGAGAAAGCGCCACGCTTCCCGAAGGGAGAAAGGCGGACAGGTATCCGGTAAGCGGCAGG
GTCGGAACAGGAGAGCGCACGAGGGAGCTTCCAGGGGGAAACGCCTGGTATCTTTATAGTCCTGTCGGGT
TTCGCCACCTCTGACTTGAGCGTCGATTTTTGTGATGCTCGTCAGGGGGGCGGAGCCTATGGAAAAACGC
CAGCAACGCGGCCTTTTTACGGTTCCTGGCCTTTTGCTGGCCTTTTGCTCACATGTT
Features (pLannotate 1.2.2; 17 found; start..end, strand, type, name):
    121..213     +  CDS            lacI (fragment): lac repressor; lacI; The lac repressor binds to the lac operator to inhibit transcription in E. coli. This inhibition can be relieved by adding lactose or isopropyl-β-D-thiogalactopyranoside (IPTG).
    268..295     -  terminator     rrnB T2 terminator: transcription terminator T2 from the E. coli rrnB gene
    427..470     +  terminator     rrnB T1 terminator: Escherichia coli rrnB; transcription terminator T1 from the E. coli rrnB gene
    517..553     -  CDS            lacZα (fragment): LacZα fragment of β-galactosidase; lacZ fragment
    570..665     +  protein_bind   attL3: mutant version of attL; recombination site for the Gateway® LR reaction LR Clonase™
    668..684     +  CDS            TEV site (fragment): tobacco etch virus (TEV) protease recognition and cleavage site
    692..2086    +  CDS            SMAD1: SMAD1_HUMAN - Also known as BSP1, MADH1, MADR1. Experimental evidence at protein level: Swiss-Prot protein existence level 1. Transcriptional modulator activated by BMP (bone morphogenetic proteins) type 1 receptor kinase. SMAD1 is a receptor- regulated SMAD (R-SMAD). SMAD1/OAZ1/PSMB4 complex mediates the degradation of the CREBBP/EP300 repressor SNIP1. May act synergistically with SMAD4 and YY1 in bone morphogenetic protein (BMP)- mediated cardiac-specific gene expression. From Homo sapiens (Human).
   2091..2186    -  protein_bind   attL3: mutant version of attL; recombination site for the Gateway® LR reaction LR Clonase™
   2205..2223    -  promoter       T7 promoter: promoter for bacteriophage T7 RNA polymerase
   2413..2436    +  promoter       Pc promoter (fragment): intI1 (promoter lies within the coding sequence); class 1 integron promoter
   2612..2668    +  CDS            GmR (fragment): gentamycin acetyltransferase; aacC1; confers resistance to gentamycin
   2675..3466    +  CDS            SmR: aminoglycoside adenylyltransferase (Murphy, 1985); aadA; confers resistance to spectinomycin and streptomycin
   3470..3507    -  misc_feature   MCS (fragment): pUC18/19 multiple cloning site
   3510..3555    -  CDS            traJ (fragment): oriT-recognizing protein; traJ
   3588..3697    -  oriT           oriT: incP origin of transfer
   3834..3871    +  misc_feature   MCS (fragment): pUC18/19 multiple cloning site
   3957..4545    +  rep_origin     ori: high-copy-number ColE1/pMB1/pBR322/pUC origin of replication
