[The description below was written by a language model from this plasmid's Addgene catalogue record and pLannotate feature annotations shown in this document.]
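Description:
8522-E09 is a Gateway entry clone built on the pDonr-253 backbone, carrying the human SMAD1 open reading frame in a form ready for recombinational transfer into destination vectors. It is a high-copy bacterial plasmid maintained through a ColE1/pUC-type origin and selected with spectinomycin, conferred by the aadA (SmR) aminoglycoside adenylyltransferase gene. The sequenced record is about 4.6 kb. The annotation also picks up backbone remnants that have no stated role here, including an incP oriT with a traJ fragment, short lacI, lacZα and gentamicin-resistance fragments, and rrnB T1 and T2 terminators upstream of the cloning site that insulate the insert from read-through transcription.

The insert is flanked by two attL recombination sites, which allow an LR Clonase reaction to move the ORF into any compatible Gateway destination vector. The automated annotation labels both as attL3, so the exact site identities should be taken from the backbone documentation rather than from this table. A short match to a TEV protease site lies just upstream of the SMAD1 coding sequence, but it is only a fragment and the record does not describe it as functional. A T7 promoter sits outside the downstream att site in reverse orientation. The entry clone has no promoter intended to drive SMAD1 expression, which depends on the destination vector chosen.

The ORF retains its stop codon, so it suits native expression or N-terminal fusions but not C-terminal tags. It carries S462A/S463A/S465A substitutions that eliminate the C-terminal serine phosphorylation sites. SMAD1 is a receptor-regulated SMAD activated by BMP type 1 receptor kinases, so this phosphorylation-dead mutant is useful as a non-activatable control in studies of BMP signalling.
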