Addgene plasmid #234294: 8522-E09
Purpose: Gateway ORF Entry clone of human SMAD1 with stop codon (for native or N-terminal fusions); S462A/S463A/S465A (C-terminal phosphorylation sites dead)
Depositing lab: Dominic Esposito. Depositing organization: Frederick National Laboratory.
Backbone
  Vector backbone: pDonr-253
  Backbone size w/o insert (bp): 3155
  Vector type: Gateway Entry Clone
Growth in bacteria
  Bacterial resistance: Spectinomycin, 50 μg/mL
  Growth temperature: 37°C
  Growth strain: DH5alpha
  Copy number: High Copy
Gene/Insert
  Gene/Insert name: SMAD1 S462A/S463A/S465A
  Species: H. sapiens (human)
  Insert size (bp): 1590
  Mutation: S462A/S463A/S465A; C-terminal phosphorylation sites dead
  Entrez Gene: SMAD1 (a.k.a. BSP-1, BSP1, JV4-1, JV41, MADH1, MADR1)
  Cloning method: Gateway Cloning
  Sequencing primers: 5′ M13F 23-mer (5'-CCCAGTCACGACGTTGTAAAACG); 3′ attLR 23-mer (5'-TAACATCAGAGATTTTGAGACAC)
Terms and licenses: Academic/Nonprofit Terms; Industry Terms: Not Available to Industry
How to cite: 8522-E09 was a gift from Dominic Esposito (Addgene plasmid # 234294 ; http://n2t.net/addgene:234294 ; RRID:Addgene_234294)
